Addgene plasmid #187879: pBlueKan+cysMPro
Purpose: (Empty Backbone) Escherichia coli plasmid containing unique cloning sites behind a Campylobacter jejuni cysM promoter. Cloned genes will be expressed from the constitutively expressed C. jejuni promoter.
Depositing lab: Gaylen Uhlich. Depositing organization: USDA ARS, Eastern Regional Research Center. Publication: Cloning vectors for gene delivery, integration and expression in Campylobacter jejuni. Uhlich GA, Bagi L, Gunther NW 4th. Biotechniques. 2022 Apr 13. doi: 10.2144/btn-2021-0096. PubMed 35416085.
Backbone
  Vector backbone: pBluescript KS(+)
  Backbone manufacturer: Stratagene (Agilent Tech)
  Backbone size (bp): 2864
  Modifications to backbone: NotI restriction site, aph(3) gene (kanamycin resistance) of C. jejuni RM1188, the cysM promoter region of C. jejuni CDC9511, SmaI/XhoI/NotI restriction sites added in tandem
  Vector type: Bacterial Expression
  Promoter: CysM
Growth in bacteria
  Bacterial resistance: Ampicillin and Kanamycin, 100 & 50 μg/mL
  Growth temperature: 37°C
  Growth strain: DH5alpha
  Copy number: High Copy
Gene/Insert
  Cloning method: Gibson Cloning
  Sequencing primers: 5′ aattgttttagtaccccatcagttttattggttttggtactttttcaactc; 3′ cgcctcgagcccgggaattttaatatccttttttgtttaataatgatagttttataaaag
Terms and licenses: Academic/Nonprofit Terms; Industry Terms: Not Available to Industry
How to cite: pBlueKan+cysMPro was a gift from Gaylen Uhlich (Addgene plasmid # 187879 ; http://n2t.net/addgene:187879 ; RRID:Addgene_187879)
