[The description below was written by a language model from this plasmid's Addgene catalogue record and pLannotate feature annotations shown in this document.]
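Description:
pBlueKan+cysMPro is an empty bacterial expression backbone built on pBluescript KS(+) and maintained in Escherichia coli as a high-copy plasmid. The sequenced record is about 4.1 kb. It retains the standard phagemid framework: the ColE1/pUC-type origin, the f1 origin for single-stranded DNA production, the β-lactamase gene with its own promoter, and the flanking T3 and T7 promoters, along with the lac promoter/operator and a lacZα fragment. The lacZα reading frame is annotated only as a fragment because the added cassette occupies the polylinker region. Selection is dual, with ampicillin resistance from the backbone and kanamycin resistance from the inserted marker.

The inserted cassette, assembled by Gibson cloning, consists in order of a NotI site, the aph(3) (aphA-3) kanamycin resistance gene from Campylobacter jejuni RM1188, the cysM promoter region from C. jejuni CDC9511, and tandem SmaI, XhoI and NotI sites. A gene placed into the SmaI/XhoI sites sits directly downstream of the cysM promoter, which the record describes as constitutively expressed. The NotI sites on either side suggest that the marker, promoter and cloned gene could be lifted out as one unit, although the record does not say so explicitly.

The automated annotation does not label the cysM promoter itself. It instead marks a fragment matching the C. jejuni hup gene just downstream of the kanamycin marker, presumably part of the cloned Campylobacter promoter region. A short "β-globin intron" hit near the cloning sites is most likely a spurious match. The plasmid belongs to a vector set developed for gene delivery, integration and expression in C. jejuni.
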