Features (pLannotate 1.2.2; 14 found; start..end, strand, type, name):
     19..37      -  promoter       T3 promoter: promoter for bacteriophage T3 RNA polymerase
     82..98      -  protein_bind   lac operator: The lac repressor binds to the lac operator to inhibit transcription in E. coli. This inhibition can be relieved by adding lactose or isopropyl-β-D-thiogalactopyranoside (IPTG). lac repressor encoded by lacI
    106..136     -  promoter       lac promoter: promoter for the E. coli lac operon
    151..172     -  protein_bind   CAP binding site: CAP binding activates transcription in the presence of cAMP. E. coli catabolite activator protein
    185..277     -  CDS            lacI (fragment): lac repressor; lacI; The lac repressor binds to the lac operator to inhibit transcription in E. coli. This inhibition can be relieved by adding lactose or isopropyl-β-D-thiogalactopyranoside (IPTG).
    460..1048    -  rep_origin     ori: high-copy-number ColE1/pMB1/pBR322/pUC origin of replication
   1219..2079    -  CDS            AmpR: β-lactamase; bla; confers resistance to ampicillin, carbenicillin, and related antibiotics
   2080..2184    -  promoter       AmpR promoter: bla
   2237..2665    -  rep_origin     f1 ori (sequence partly withheld): f1 bacteriophage origin of replication; arrow indicates direction of (+) strand synthesis
   2670..2825    -  CDS            lacZα (fragment): LacZα fragment of β-galactosidase; lacZ fragment
   2833..2851    +  promoter       T7 promoter: promoter for bacteriophage T7 RNA polymerase
   2965..3759    +  CDS            KanR: aminoglycoside phosphotransferase; aphA-3; confers resistance to kanamycin
   3766..3936    +  CDS            hup (fragment): DBH_CAMJE - Also known as hupB. Experimental evidence at protein level: Swiss-Prot protein existence level 1. Histone-like DNA-binding protein which is capable of wrapping DNA to stabilize it, and thus to prevent its denaturation under extreme environmental conditions. From Campylobacter jejuni subsp. jejuni serotype O:2 (strain ATCC 700819 / NCTC 11168).
   4042..4063    -  intron         β-globin intron (fragment): internally truncated intron from human β-globin
>Addgene plasmid #187879 | pBlueKan+cysMPro | addgene full sequence | sequence record 368417 | Addgene NGS Result
GGTACCCAGCTTTTGTTCCCTTTAGTGAGGGTTAATTGCGCGCTTGGCGTAATCATGGTCATAGCTGTTT
CCTGTGTGAAATTGTTATCCGCTCACAATTCCACACAACATACGAGCCGGGAGCATAAAGTGTAAAGCCT
GGGGTGCCTAATGAGTGAGCTAACTCACATTAATTGCGTTGCGCTCACTGCCCGCTTTCCAGTCGGGAAA
CCTGTCGTGCCAGCTGCATTAATGAATCGGCCAACGCGCGGGGAGAGGCGGTTTGCGTATTGGGCGCTCT
TCCGCTTCCTCGCTCACTGACTCGCTGCGCTCGGTCGTTCGGCTGCGGCGAGCGGTATCAGCTCACTCAA
AGGCGGTAATACGGTTATCCACAGAATCAGGGGATAACGCAGGAAAGAACATGTGAGCAAAAGGCCAGCA
AAAGGCCAGGAACCGTAAAAAGGCCGCGTTGCTGGCGTTTTTCCATAGGCTCCGCCCCCCTGACGAGCAT
CACAAAAATCGACGCTCAAGTCAGAGGTGGCGAAACCCGACAGGACTATAAAGATACCAGGCGTTTCCCC
CTGGAAGCTCCCTCGTGCGCTCTCCTGTTCCGACCCTGCCGCTTACCGGATACCTGTCCGCCTTTCTCCC
TTCGGGAAGCGTGGCGCTTTCTCATAGCTCACGCTGTAGGTATCTCAGTTCGGTGTAGGTCGTTCGCTCC
AAGCTGGGCTGTGTGCACGAACCCCCCGTTCAGCCCGACCGCTGCGCCTTATCCGGTAACTATCGTCTTG
AGTCCAACCCGGTAAGACACGACTTATCGCCACTGGCAGCAGCCACTGGTAACAGGATTAGCAGAGCGAG
GTATGTAGGCGGTGCTACAGAGTTCTTGAAGTGGTGGCCTAACTACGGCTACACTAGAAGAACAGTATTT
GGTATCTGCGCTCTGCTGAAGCCAGTTACCTTCGGAAAAAGAGTTGGTAGCTCTTGATCCGGCAAACAAA
CCACCGCTGGTAGCGGTGGTTTTTTTGTTTGCAAGCAGCAGATTACGCGCAGAAAAAAAGGATCTCAAGA
AGATCCTTTGATCTTTTCTACGGGGTCTGACGCTCAGTGGAACGAAAACTCACGTTAAGGGATTTTGGTC
ATGAGATTATCAAAAAGGATCTTCACCTAGATCCTTTTAAATTAAAAATGAAGTTTTAAATCAATCTAAA
GTATATATGAGTAAACTTGGTCTGACAGTTACCAATGCTTAATCAGTGAGGCACCTATCTCAGCGATCTG
TCTATTTCGTTCATCCATAGTTGCCTGACTCCCCGTCGTGTAGATAACTACGATACGGGAGGGCTTACCA
TCTGGCCCCAGTGCTGCAATGATACCGCGAGACCCACGCTCACCGGCTCCAGATTTATCAGCAATAAACC
AGCCAGCCGGAAGGGCCGAGCGCAGAAGTGGTCCTGCAACTTTATCCGCCTCCATCCAGTCTATTAATTG
TTGCCGGGAAGCTAGAGTAAGTAGTTCGCCAGTTAATAGTTTGCGCAACGTTGTTGCCATTGCTACAGGC
ATCGTGGTGTCACGCTCGTCGTTTGGTATGGCTTCATTCAGCTCCGGTTCCCAACGATCAAGGCGAGTTA
CATGATCCCCCATGTTGTGCAAAAAAGCGGTTAGCTCCTTCGGTCCTCCGATCGTTGTCAGAAGTAAGTT
GGCCGCAGTGTTATCACTCATGGTTATGGCAGCACTGCATAATTCTCTTACTGTCATGCCATCCGTAAGA
TGCTTTTCTGTGACTGGTGAGTACTCAACCAAGTCATTCTGAGAATAGTGTATGCGGCGACCGAGTTGCT
CTTGCCCGGCGTCAATACGGGATAATACCGCGCCACATAGCAGAACTTTAAAAGTGCTCATCATTGGAAA
ACGTTCTTCGGGGCGAAAACTCTCAAGGATCTTACCGCTGTTGAGATCCAGTTCGATGTAACCCACTCGT
GCACCCAACTGATCTTCAGCATCTTTTACTTTCACCAGCGTTTCTGGGTGAGCAAAAACAGGAAGGCAAA
ATGCCGCAAAAAAGGGAATAAGGGCGACACGGAAATGTTGAATACTCATACTCTTCCTTTTTCAATATTA
TTGAAGCATTTATCAGGGTTATTGTCTCATGAGCGGATACATATTTGAATGTATTTAGAAAAATAAACAA
ATAGGGGTTCCGCGCACATTTCCCCGAAAAGTGCCACCTAAATTGTAAGCGTTAATATTTTGTTAAAATT
CGCGTTAAATTTTTGTTAAATCAGCTCATTTTTTAACCAATAGGCCGAAATCGGCAAAATCCCTTATAAA
TCAAAAGAATAGACCGAGATAGGGT
[37 nt withheld, positions 2336-2372]
AAAGAACGTGGACTCCAACGTCAAAGG
[49 nt withheld, positions 2400-2448]
T
[91 nt withheld, positions 2450-2540]
G
[124 nt withheld, positions 2542-2665]
CCCATTCGCCATTCAGGCTGCGCAACTGTTGGGAAGGGCGATCGGTGCGGGCCTCTTCGCTATTACGCCA
GCTGGCGAAAGGGGGATGTGCTGCAAGGCGATTAAGTTGGGTAACGCCAGGGTTTTCCCAGTCACGACGT
TGTAAAACGACGGCCAGTGAGCGCGCGTAATACGACTCACTATAGGGCGAATTGGAGCTCGCGGCCGCGT
TTGTAGATATTTGTATCTATTTATAGGATTTTATGGGTTTGTAGGAACGGTATCTTTAAATACTGTAGAA
AAGAGGAAGGAAATAATAAATGGCTAAAATGAGAATATCACCGGAATTGAAAAAACTGATCGAAAAATAC
CGCTGCGTAAAAGATACGGAAGGAATGTCTCCTGCTAAGGTATATAAGCTGGTGGGAGAAAATGAAAACC
TATATTTAAAAATGACGGACAGCCGGTATAAAGGGACCACCTATGATGTGGAACGGGAAAAGGACATGAT
GCTATGGCTGGAAGGAAAGCTGCCTGTTCCAAAGGTCCTGCACTTTGAACGGCATGATGGCTGGAGCAAT
CTGCTCATGAGTGAGGCCGATGGCGTCCTTTGCTCGGAAGAGTATGAAGATGAACAAAGCCCTGAAAAGA
TTATCGAGCTGTATGCGGAGTGCATCAGGCTCTTTCACTCCATCGACATATCGGATTGTCCCTATACGAA
TAGCTTAGACAGCCGCTTAGCCGAATTGGATTACTTACTGAATAACGATCTGGCCGATGTGGATTGCGAA
AACTGGGAAGAAGACACTCCATTTAAAGATCCGCGCGAGCTGTATGATTTTTTAAAGACGGAAAAGCCCG
AAGAGGAACTTGTCTTTTCCCACGGCGACCTGGGAGACAGCAACATCTTTGTGAAAGATGGCAAAGTAAG
TGGCTTTATTGATCTTGGGAGAAGCGGCAGGGCGGACAAGTGGTATGACATTGCCTTCTGCGTCCGGTCG
ATCAGGGAGGATATCGGGGAAGAACAGTATGTCGAGCTATTTTTTGACTTACTGGGGATCAAGCCTGATT
GGGAGAAAATAAAATATTATATTTTACTGGATGAATTGTTTTAGTACCCCATCAGTTTTATTGGTTTTGG
TACTTTTTCAACTCAAGAAAGAGCTGCTAGAGAAGCTAGAGTACCAAGCACAGGAAAAACAATCAAAGTT
CCTGCTACAAGAGTTGCAAAATTTAAGGTAGGTAAAAACCTTAAAGAAGCTGTTGCAAAAGCAAGCGGCA
AAAAGAAAAAATAAGACTTCGGCTAGATAAATTCTAGCCTTCTTTCTTAATTAATTCAGATATTTTGTAT
CTTTTATTTACTTTATTTTTTTAAACTTTTATAAAACTATCATTATTAAACAAAAAAGGATATTAAAATT
CCCGGGCTCGAGGCGGCCGC
